Addgene plasmid #205596: FSHB-GFP fused
Purpose: an overexpression vector of the killifish FSHB fused to GFP
Depositing lab: Itamar Harel. Depositing organization: Hebrew University. Publication: A scalable and tunable platform for functional interrogation of peptide hormones in fish. Moses E, Franek R, Harel I. eLife. 2023 Oct 24;12:e85960. doi: 10.7554/eLife.85960. PubMed 37872843.
Backbone
  Vector backbone: pLV
  Backbone size w/o insert (bp): 6700
  Total vector size (bp): 8043
Growth in bacteria
  Bacterial resistance: Ampicillin, 100 μg/mL
  Growth temperature: 37°C
  Growth strain: DH5alpha
  Copy number: Unknown
Gene/Insert
  Gene/Insert name: FSHB (alt name: follicle stimulating hormone)
  Species: Nothobranchius furzeri
  Insert size (bp): 351
  Promoter: CMV
  Tag / fusion protein: GFP (C terminal on insert)
  Cloning method: Gibson Cloning
  Sequencing primers: 5′ GAGATCGCGGGCATGAACT; 3′ ACCACACTCATCCACACCAC
Terms and licenses: Academic/Nonprofit Terms; Industry Terms: Not Available to Industry
How to cite: FSHB-GFP fused was a gift from Itamar Harel (Addgene plasmid # 205596 ; http://n2t.net/addgene:205596 ; RRID:Addgene_205596)
