[The description below was written by a language model from this plasmid's Addgene catalogue record and pLannotate feature annotations shown in this document.]
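Description:
FSHB-GFP fused is an overexpression plasmid built on a pLV lentiviral transfer backbone and carries the follicle stimulating hormone beta subunit (FSHB) of the turquoise killifish, Nothobranchius furzeri, joined at its C terminus to GFP. It is propagated in E. coli through a high-copy ColE1/pUC-type origin with ampicillin selection from the bla gene. The backbone also retains an f1 origin, an SV40 origin, T3 and T7 promoters, and remnants of the lac region. No separate eukaryotic selection marker is annotated.

The annotated viral framework is that of a third-generation, self-inactivating HIV-1 vector. An RSV promoter drives a truncated 5' LTR, followed by the Ψ packaging signal with a partial gag sequence, the Rev response element and the cPPT/CTS. At the far end lie a ΔU3 3' LTR and an SV40 polyadenylation signal. Between these elements, the CMV enhancer and promoter drive the payload. This consists of a gonadotropin beta-subunit coding region, which the annotation tool matched by homology to a tuna protein but which the catalogue identifies as the 351 bp killifish FSHB insert, followed immediately by EGFP. A WPRE downstream of the fusion enhances transcript stability and expression.

The stated purpose is overexpression of the tagged hormone, so that its production can be followed by fluorescence. The associated publication concerns a platform for functional study of peptide hormones in fish, although the record does not say whether the plasmid is delivered directly or packaged into virus. The catalogue lists a total size of 8,043 bp, while the sequenced record behind the feature table is 7,786 nt.
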