Features (pLannotate 1.2.2; 27 found; start..end, strand, type, name):
     21..125     +  promoter       AmpR promoter: bla
    126..986     +  CDS            AmpR: β-lactamase; bla; confers resistance to ampicillin, carbenicillin, and related antibiotics
   1157..1745    +  rep_origin     ori: high-copy-number ColE1/pMB1/pBR322/pUC origin of replication
   1928..2020    +  CDS            lacI (fragment): lac repressor; lacI; The lac repressor binds to the lac operator to inhibit transcription in E. coli. This inhibition can be relieved by adding lactose or isopropyl-β-D-thiogalactopyranoside (IPTG).
   2033..2054    +  protein_bind   CAP binding site: CAP binding activates transcription in the presence of cAMP. E. coli catabolite activator protein
   2073..2099    +  promoter       lac promoter (fragment): promoter for the E. coli lac operon
   2107..2123    +  protein_bind   lac operator: The lac repressor binds to the lac operator to inhibit transcription in E. coli. This inhibition can be relieved by adding lactose or isopropyl-β-D-thiogalactopyranoside (IPTG). lac repressor encoded by lacI
   2168..2186    +  promoter       T3 promoter: promoter for bacteriophage T3 RNA polymerase
   2214..2440    +  promoter       RSV promoter: Rous sarcoma virus enhancer/promoter
   2441..2621    +  LTR            5' LTR (truncated): truncated 5' long terminal repeat (LTR) from HIV-1
   2668..2793    +  misc_feature   HIV-1 Ψ: packaging signal of human immunodeficiency virus type 1
   2777..3140    +  CDS            HIV-1 gag (fragment): gag protein from human immunodeficiency virus 1; gag
   3286..3519    +  misc_feature   RRE: The Rev response element (RRE) of HIV-1 allows for Rev-dependent mRNA export from the nucleus to the cytoplasm.
   3896..3996    +  CDS            Rev (fragment): human immunodeficiency virus 1 (HIV-1) Rev protein; rev; enhances nuclear export of unspliced and incompletely spliced viral mRNAs
   4015..4131    +  misc_feature   cPPT/CTS: central polypurine tract and central termination sequence of HIV-1
   4154..4457    +  enhancer       CMV enhancer: human cytomegalovirus immediate early enhancer
   4458..4661    +  promoter       CMV promoter: human cytomegalovirus (CMV) immediate early promoter
   4805..5077    +  CDS            cgba (fragment): GTHB1_THUOB - Experimental evidence at protein level: Swiss-Prot protein existence level 1. Involved in gametogenesis and steroidogenesis. From Thunnus obesus (Bigeye tuna).
   5108..5824    +  CDS            EGFP: EGFP is a basic (constitutively fluorescent) green fluorescent protein published in 1996, derived from Aequorea victoria. It is reported to be a rapidly-maturing weak dimer with moderate acid sensitivity.
   5843..6431    +  misc_feature   WPRE: woodchuck hepatitis virus posttranscriptional regulatory element
   6448..6516    +  CDS            nef (fragment): NEF_HV1Z2 - Experimental evidence at protein level: Swiss-Prot protein existence level 1. Extracellular Nef protein targets CD4(+) T-lymphocytes for apoptosis by interacting with CXCR4 surface receptors. From Human immunodeficiency virus type 1 group M subtype D (isolate Z2/CDC-Z34) (HIV-1).
   6518..6751    +  LTR            3' LTR (ΔU3): self-inactivating 3' long terminal repeat (LTR) from HIV-1
   6823..6944    +  polyA_signal   SV40 poly(A) signal: SV40 polyadenylation signal
   6984..7119    +  rep_origin     SV40 ori: SV40 origin of replication
   7140..7158    -  promoter       T7 promoter: promoter for bacteriophage T7 RNA polymerase
   7166..7321    +  CDS            lacZα (fragment): LacZα fragment of β-galactosidase; lacZ fragment
   7326..7754    +  rep_origin     f1 ori (sequence partly withheld): f1 bacteriophage origin of replication; arrow indicates direction of (+) strand synthesis
>Addgene plasmid #205596 | FSHB-GFP fused | addgene full sequence | sequence record 424235 | Addgene NGS Result
GCACTTTTCGGGGAAATGTGCGCGGAACCCCTATTTGTTTATTTTTCTAAATACATTCAAATATGTATCC
GCTCATGAGACAATAACCCTGATAAATGCTTCAATAATATTGAAAAAGGAAGAGTATGAGTATTCAACAT
TTCCGTGTCGCCCTTATTCCCTTTTTTGCGGCATTTTGCCTTCCTGTTTTTGCTCACCCAGAAACGCTGG
TGAAAGTAAAAGATGCTGAAGATCAGTTGGGTGCACGAGTGGGTTACATCGAACTGGATCTCAACAGCGG
TAAGATCCTTGAGAGTTTTCGCCCCGAAGAACGTTTTCCAATGATGAGCACTTTTAAAGTTCTGCTATGT
GGCGCGGTATTATCCCGTATTGACGCCGGGCAAGAGCAACTCGGTCGCCGCATACACTATTCTCAGAATG
ACTTGGTTGAGTACTCACCAGTCACAGAAAAGCATCTTACGGATGGCATGACAGTAAGAGAATTATGCAG
TGCTGCCATAACCATGAGTGATAACACTGCGGCCAACTTACTTCTGACAACGATCGGAGGACCGAAGGAG
CTAACCGCTTTTTTGCACAACATGGGGGATCATGTAACTCGCCTTGATCGTTGGGAACCGGAGCTGAATG
AAGCCATACCAAACGACGAGCGTGACACCACGATGCCTGTAGCAATGGCAACAACGTTGCGCAAACTATT
AACTGGCGAACTACTTACTCTAGCTTCCCGGCAACAATTAATAGACTGGATGGAGGCGGATAAAGTTGCA
GGACCACTTCTGCGCTCGGCCCTTCCGGCTGGCTGGTTTATTGCTGATAAATCTGGAGCCGGTGAGCGTG
GGTCTCGCGGTATCATTGCAGCACTGGGGCCAGATGGTAAGCCCTCCCGTATCGTAGTTATCTACACGAC
GGGGAGTCAGGCAACTATGGATGAACGAAATAGACAGATCGCTGAGATAGGTGCCTCACTGATTAAGCAT
TGGTAACTGTCAGACCAAGTTTACTCATATATACTTTAGATTGATTTAAAACTTCATTTTTAATTTAAAA
GGATCTAGGTGAAGATCCTTTTTGATAATCTCATGACCAAAATCCCTTAACGTGAGTTTTCGTTCCACTG
AGCGTCAGACCCCGTAGAAAAGATCAAAGGATCTTCTTGAGATCCTTTTTTTCTGCGCGTAATCTGCTGC
TTGCAAACAAAAAAACCACCGCTACCAGCGGTGGTTTGTTTGCCGGATCAAGAGCTACCAACTCTTTTTC
CGAAGGTAACTGGCTTCAGCAGAGCGCAGATACCAAATACTGTTCTTCTAGTGTAGCCGTAGTTAGGCCA
CCACTTCAAGAACTCTGTAGCACCGCCTACATACCTCGCTCTGCTAATCCTGTTACCAGTGGCTGCTGCC
AGTGGCGATAAGTCGTGTCTTACCGGGTTGGACTCAAGACGATAGTTACCGGATAAGGCGCAGCGGTCGG
GCTGAACGGGGGGTTCGTGCACACAGCCCAGCTTGGAGCGAACGACCTACACCGAACTGAGATACCTACA
GCGTGAGCTATGAGAAAGCGCCACGCTTCCCGAAGGGAGAAAGGCGGACAGGTATCCGGTAAGCGGCAGG
GTCGGAACAGGAGAGCGCACGAGGGAGCTTCCAGGGGGAAACGCCTGGTATCTTTATAGTCCTGTCGGGT
TTCGCCACCTCTGACTTGAGCGTCGATTTTTGTGATGCTCGTCAGGGGGGCGGAGCCTATGGAAAAACGC
CAGCAACGCGGCCTTTTTACGGTTCCTGGCCTTTTGCTGGCCTTTTGCTCACATGTTCTTTCCTGCGTTA
TCCCCTGATTCTGTGGATAACCGTATTACCGCCTTTGAGTGAGCTGATACCGCTCGCCGCAGCCGAACGA
CCGAGCGCAGCGAGTCAGTGAGCGAGGAAGCGGAAGAGCGCCCAATACGCAAACCGCCTCTCCCCGCGCG
TTGGCCGATTCATTAATGCAGCTGGCACGACAGGTTTCCCGACTGGAAAGCGGGCAGTGAGCGCAACGCA
ATTAATGTGAGTTAGCTCACTCATTAGGCACCCCAGGCTTTCCACTTTATGCTTCCGGCTCGTATGTTGT
GTGGAATTGTGAGCGGATAACAATTTCACACAGGAAACAGCTATGACCATGATTACGCCAAGCGCGCAAT
TAACCCTCACTAAAGGGAACAAAAGCTGGAGCTGCAAGCTTAATGTAGTCTTATGCAATACTCTTGTAGT
CTTGCAACATGGTAACGATGAGTTAGCAACATGCCTTACAAGGAGAGAAAAAGCACCGTGCATGCCGATT
GGTGGAAGTAAGGTGGTACGATCGTGCCTTATTAGGAAGGCAACAGACGGGTCTGACATGGATTGGACGA
ACCACTGAATTGCCGCATTGCAGAGATATTGTATTTAAGTGCCTAGCTCGATACATAAACGGGTCTCTCT
GGTTAGACCAGATCTGAGCCTGGGAGCTCTCTGGCTAACTAGGGAACCCACTGCTTAAGCCTCAATAAAG
CTTGCCTTGAGTGCTTCAAGTAGTGTGTGCCCGTCTGTTGTGTGACTCTGGTAACTAGAGATCCCTCAGA
CCCTTTTAGTCAGTGTGGAAAATCTCTAGCAGTGGCGCCCGAACAGGGACTTGAAAGCGAAAGGGAAACC
AGAGGAGCTCTCTCGACGCAGGACTCGGCTTGCTGAAGCGCGCACGGCAAGAGGCGAGGGGCGGCGACTG
GTGAGTACGCCAAAAATTTTGACTAGCGGAGGCTAGAAGGAGAGAGATGGGTGCGAGAGCGTCAGTATTA
AGCGGGGGAGAATTAGATCGCGATGGGAAAAAATTCGGTTAAGGCCAGGGGGAAAGAAAAAATATAAATT
AAAACATATAGTATGGGCAAGCAGGGAGCTAGAACGATTCGCAGTTAATCCTGGCCTGTTAGAAACATCA
GAAGGCTGTAGACAAATACTGGGACAGCTACAACCATCCCTTCAGACAGGATCAGAAGAACTTAGATCAT
TATATAATACAGTAGCAACCCTCTATTGTGTGCATCAAAGGATAGAGATAAAAGACACCAAGGAAGCTTT
AGACAAGATAGAGGAAGAGCAAAACAAAAGTAAGACCACCGCACAGCAAGCGGCCGCTGATCTTCAGACC
TGGAGGAGGAGATATGAGGGACAATTGGAGAAGTGAATTATATAAATATAAAGTAGTAAAAATTGAACCA
TTAGGAGTAGCACCCACCAAGGCAAAGAGAAGAGTGGTGCAGAGAGAAAAAAGAGCAGTGGGAATAGGAG
CTTTGTTCCTTGGGTTCTTGGGAGCAGCAGGAAGCACTATGGGCGCAGCGTCAATGACGCTGACGGTACA
GGCCAGACAATTATTGTCTGGTATAGTGCAGCAGCAGAACAATTTGCTGAGGGCTATTGAGGCGCAACAG
CATCTGTTGCAACTCACAGTCTGGGGCATCAAGCAGCTCCAGGCAAGAATCCTGGCTGTGGAAAGATACC
TAAAGGATCAACAGCTCCTGGGGATTTGGGGTTGCTCTGGAAAACTCATTTGCACCACTGCTGTGCCTTG
GAATGCTAGTTGGAGTAATAAATCTCTGGAACAGATTTGGAATCACACGACCTGGATGGAGTGGGACAGA
GAAATTAACAATTACACAAGCTTAATACACTCCTTAATTGAAGAATCGCAAAACCAGCAAGAAAAGAATG
AACAAGAATTATTGGAATTAGATAAATGGGCAAGTTTGTGGAATTGGTTTAACATAACAAATTGGCTGTG
GTATATAAAATTATTCATAATGATAGTAGGAGGCTTGGTAGGTTTAAGAATAGTTTTTGCTGTACTTTCT
ATAGTGAATAGAGTTAGGCAGGGATATTCACCATTATCGTTTCAGACCCACCTCCCAACCCCGAGGGGAC
CCGACAGGCCCGAAGGAATAGAAGAAGAAGGTGGAGAGAGAGACAGAGACAGATCCATTCGATTAGTGAA
CGGATCTCGACGGTATCGGTTAACTTTTAAAAGAAAAGGGGGGATTGGGGGGTATAGTGCAGGGGAAAGA
ATAGTAGACATAATAGCAACAGACATACAAACTAAAGAATTACAAAAACAAATTACAAAATTCAAAATTT
TATCGATAAGCTTGGGAGTTCCGCGTTACATAACTTACGGTAAATGGCCCGCCTGGCTGACCGCCCAACG
ACCCCCGCCCATTGACGTCAATAATGACGTATGTTCCCATAGTAACGCCAATAGGGACTTTCCATTGACG
TCAATGGGTGGAGTATTTACGGTAAACTGCCCACTTGGCAGTACATCAAGTGTATCATATGCCAAGTACG
CCCCCTATTGACGTCAATGACGGTAAATGGCCCGCCTGGCATTATGCCCAGTACATGACCTTATGGGACT
TTCCTACTTGGCAGTACATCTACGTATTAGTCATCGCTATTACCATGGTGATGCGGTTTTGGCAGTACAT
CAATGGGCGTGGATAGCGGTTTGACTCACGGGGATTTCCAAGTCTCCACCCCATTGACGTCAATGGGAGT
TTGTTTTGGCACCAAAATCAACGGGACTTTCCAAAATGTCGTAACAACTCCGCCCCATTGACGCAAATGG
GCGGTAGGCGTGTACGGTGGGAGGTCTATATAAGCAGAGCTCGTTTAGTGAACCGTCAGATCGCCTGGAG
ACGCCATCCACGCTGTTTTGACCTCCATAGAAGACACCGACTCTAGAGGATCCACCGGTCGCCACCATGC
AACTGGTTGTCATGGCAGCGTTGCTGGTGCTGGCAGAGGTGTGGCAGGGCTGCAGCTTCATCTGCCATCT
AAAAAATGTCAGCATTCCCGTGGAGAGCTGCGGCATCACCACACTCATCCACACCACAGTCTGTGAGGGC
CGGTGTTTCTACATGGATCCCATCTACGACAACAACATTGACCAGCCTGAGGTGAACACCTGTAACGGGG
ACTGGTCCTATGAGGTGGAGCACATCGATGGGTGTCCTATGGGGGTCACGTACCCTGTAGCCAGGAGCTG
CAGCTGCATGGCGTGCAACACAGAGAGCACATTCTGCAAAACCTTCCATCCACACGTACTCGGCTGTATG
GTGAGCAAGGGCGAAGAGCTGTTCACCGGGGTGGTGCCCATCCTGGTCGAGCTGGACGGCGACGTAAACG
GCCACAAGTTCAGCGTGTCCGGCGAGGGCGAGGGCGATGCCACCTACGGCAAGCTGACCCTGAAGTTCAT
CTGCACCACCGGCAAGCTGCCCGTGCCCTGGCCCACCCTCGTGACCACCCTGACCTACGGCGTGCAGTGC
TTCAGCCGCTACCCCGACCACATGAAGCAGCACGACTTCTTCAAGTCCGCCATGCCCGAAGGCTACGTCC
AGGAGCGCACCATCTTCTTCAAGGACGACGGCAACTACAAGACCCGCGCCGAGGTGAAGTTCGAGGGCGA
CACCCTGGTGAACCGCATCGAGCTGAAGGGCATCGACTTCAAGGAGGACGGCAACATCCTGGGGCACAAG
CTGGAGTACAACTACAACAGCCACAACGTCTATATCATGGCCGACAAGCAGAAGAACGGCATCAAGGTGA
ACTTCAAGATCCGCCACAACATCGAGGACGGCAGCGTGCAGCTCGCCGACCACTACCAGCAGAACACCCC
CATCGGCGACGGCCCCGTGCTGCTGCCCGACAACCACTACCTGAGCACCCAGTCCGCCCTGAGCAAAGAC
CCCAACGAGAAGCGCGATCACATGGTCCTGCTGGAGTTCGTGACCGCCGCCGGGATCACTCTCGGCATGG
ACGAGCTGTACAAGTAAAGCGGCCGCGTCGACAATCAACCTCTGGATTACAAAATTTGTGAAAGATTGAC
TGGTATTCTTAACTATGTTGCTCCTTTTACGCTATGTGGATACGCTGCTTTAATGCCTTTGTATCATGCT
ATTGCTTCCCGTATGGCTTTCATTTTCTCCTCCTTGTATAAATCCTGGTTGCTGTCTCTTTATGAGGAGT
TGTGGCCCGTTGTCAGGCAACGTGGCGTGGTGTGCACTGTGTTTGCTGACGCAACCCCCACTGGTTGGGG
CATTGCCACCACCTGTCAGCTCCTTTCCGGGACTTTCGCTTTCCCCCTCCCTATTGCCACGGCGGAACTC
ATCGCCGCCTGCCTTGCCCGCTGCTGGACAGGGGCTCGGCTGTTGGGCACTGACAATTCCGTGGTGTTGT
CGGGGAAGCTGACGTCCTTTCCATGGCTGCTCGCCTGTGTTGCCACCTGGATTCTGCGCGGGACGTCCTT
CTGCTACGTCCCTTCGGCCCTCAATCCAGCGGACCTTCCTTCCCGCGGCCTGCTGCCGGCTCTGCGGCCT
CTTCCGCGTCTTCGCCTTCGCCCTCAGACGAGTCGGATCTCCCTTTGGGCCGCCTCCCCGCCTGGAATTC
GAGCTCGGTACCTTTAAGACCAATGACTTACAAGGCAGCTGTAGATCTTAGCCACTTTTTAAAAGAAAAG
GGGGGACTGGAAGGGCTAATTCACTCCCAACGAAGACAAGATCTGCTTTTTGCTTGTACTGGGTCTCTCT
GGTTAGACCAGATCTGAGCCTGGGAGCTCTCTGGCTAACTAGGGAACCCACTGCTTAAGCCTCAATAAAG
CTTGCCTTGAGTGCTTCAAGTAGTGTGTGCCCGTCTGTTGTGTGACTCTGGTAACTAGAGATCCCTCAGA
CCCTTTTAGTCAGTGTGGAAAATCTCTAGCAGTAGTAGTTCATGTCATCTTATTATTCAGTATTTATAAC
TTGCAAAGAAATGAATATCAGAGAGTGAGAGGAACTTGTTTATTGCAGCTTATAATGGTTACAAATAAAG
CAATAGCATCACAAATTTCACAAATAAAGCATTTTTTTCACTGCATTCTAGTTGTGGTTTGTCCAAACTC
ATCAATGTATCTTATCATGTCTGGCTCTAGCTATCCCGCCCCTAACTCCGCCCATCCCGCCCCTAACTCC
GCCCAGTTCCGCCCATTCTCCGCCCCATGGCTGACTAATTTTTTTTATTTATGCAGAGGCCGAGGCCGCC
TCGGCCTCTGAGCTATTCCAGAAGTAGTGAGGAGGCTTTTTTGGAGGCCTAGGGACGTACCCAATTCGCC
CTATAGTGAGTCGTATTACGCGCGCTCACTGGCCGTCGTTTTACAACGTCGTGACTGGGAAAACCCTGGC
GTTACCCAACTTAATCGCCTTGCAGCACATCCCCCTTTCGCCAGCTGGCGTAATAGCGAAGAGGCCCGCA
CCGATCGCCCTTCCCAACAGTTGCGCAGCCTGAATGGCGAATGGG
[124 nt withheld, positions 7326-7449]
C
[91 nt withheld, positions 7451-7541]
A
[49 nt withheld, positions 7543-7591]
CCTTTGACGTTGGAGTCCACGTTCTTT
[37 nt withheld, positions 7619-7655]
ACCCTATCTCGGTCTATTCTTTTGATTTATAAGGGATTTTGCCGATTTCGGCCTATTGGTTAAAAAATGA
GCTGATTTAACAAAAATTTAACGCGAATTTTAACAAAATATTAACGCTTACAATTTAGGTG
